>Addgene plasmid #44336 | pMX_hTAF5 | depositor full sequence | sequence record 60334 | hTAF5_pMX
CCCGAAAAGTGCCACCTGCATAATGAAAGACCCCACCTGTAGGTTTGGCAAGCTAGCTTAAGTAACGCCA
TTTTGCAAGGCATGGAAAAATACATAACTGAGAATAGAAAAGTTCAGATCAAGGTCAGGAACAGATGGAA
CAGCTGAATATGGGCCAAACAGGATATCTGTGGTAAGCAGTTCCTGCCCCGGCTCAGGGCCAAGAACAGA
TGGAACAGCTGAATATGGGCCAAACAGGATATCTGTGGTAAGCAGTTCCTGCCCCGGCTCAGGGCCAAGA
ACAGATGGTCCCCAGATGCGGTCCAGCCCTCAGCAGTTTCTAGAGAACCATCAGATGTTTCCAGGGTGCC
CCAAGGACCTGAAATGACCCTGTGCCTTATTTGAACTAACCAATCAGTTCGCTTCTCGCTTCTGTTCGCG
CGCTTCTGCTCCCCGAGCTCAATAAAAGAGCCCACAACCCCTCACTCGGCGCGCCAGTCCTCCGATTGAC
TGAGTCGCCCGGGTACCCGTGTATCCAATAAACCCTCTTGCAGTTGCATCCGACTTGTGGTCTCGCTGTT
CCTTGGGAGGGTCTCCTCTGAGTGATTGACTACCCGTCAGCGGGGGTCTTTCATTTGGGGGCTCGTCCGG
GATCGGGAGACCCCTGCCCAGGGACCACCGACCCACCACCGGGAGGTAAGCTGGCCAGCAACTTATCTGT
GTCTGTCCGATTGTCTAGTGTCTATGACTGATTTTATGCGCCTGCGTCGGTACTAGTTAGCTAACTAGCT
CTGTATCTGGCGGACCCGTGGTGGAACTGACGAGTTCGGAACACCCGGCCGCAACCCTGGGAGACGTCCC
AGGGACTTCGGGGGCCGTTTTTGTGGCCCGACCTGAGTCCAAAAATCCCGATCGTTTTGGACTCTTTGGT
GCACCCCCCTAATAGGAGGGATATGTGGTTCTGGTAGGAGACGAGAACCTAAAACAGTTCCCGCCTCCGT
CTGAATTTTTGCTTTCGGTTTGGGACCGAAGCCGCGCCGCGCGTCTTGTCTGCTGCAGCATCGTTCTGTG
TTGTCTCTGTCTGACTGTGTTTCTGTATTTGTCTGAAAATTAGGGCCAGACTGTTACCACTCCCTTAAGT
TTGACCTTAGGTCACTGGAAAGATGTCGAGCGGATCGCTCACAACCAGTCGGTAGATGTCAAGAAGAGAC
GTTGGGTTACCTTCTGCTCTGCAGAATGGCCAACCTTTAACGTCGGATGGCCGCGAGACGGCACCTTTAA
CCGAGACCTCATCACCCAGGTTAAGATCAAGGTCTTTTCACCTGGCCCGCATGGACACCCAGACCAGGTC
CCCTACATCGTGACCTGGGAAGCCTTGGCTTTTGACCCCCCTCCCTGGGTCAAGCCCTTTGTACACCCTA
AGCCTCCGCCTCCTCTTCCTCCATCCGCCCCGTCTCTCCCCCTTGAACCTCCTCGTTCGACCCCGCCTCG
ATCCTCCCTTTATCCAGCCCTCACTCCTTCTCTAGGCGCCCCCATATGGCCATATGAGATCTTATATGGG
GCACCCCCGCCCCTTGTAAACTTCCCTGACCCTGACATGACAAGAGTTACTAACAGCCCCTCTCTCCAAG
CTCACTTACAGGCTCTCTACTTAGTCCAGCACGAAGTCTGGAGACCTCTGGCGGCAGCCTACCAAGAACA
ACTGGACCGACCGGTGGTACCTCACCCTTACCGAGTCGGCGACACAGTGTGGGTCCGCCGACACCAGACT
AAGAACCTAGAACCTCGCTGGAAAGGACCTTACACAGTCCTGCTGACCACCCCCACCGCCCTCAAAGTAG
ACGGCATCGCAGCTTGGATACACGCCGCCCACGTGAAGGCTGCCGACCCCGGGGGTGGACCATCCTCTAG
ACTGCCGGATCTAGCTAGTTAATTAATGGCTCAGCCGCAAGATGGCGGCGCTGGCGGAGGAGCAGACGGA
GGTGGCGGTCAAGCTAGAGCCTGAGGGACCGCCAACGCTGCTACCTCCGCAGGCGGGGGACGGCGCAGGC
GAGGGTAGCGGCGGCACTACCAACAACGGCCCCAACGGCGGCGGCGGGAACGTTGCGGCGTCGTCGTCCA
CTGGCGGGGATGGCGGGACCCCCAAGCCCACGGTGGCTGTCTCCGCCGCTGCCCCGGCGGGGGCGGCCCC
GGTGCCCGCCGCTGCTCCGGACGCCGGCGCTCCGCATGACCGACAGACTCTACTGGCCGTGCTGCAGTTC
CTACGGCAGAGCAAACTCCGCGAGGCCGAAGAGGCGCTGCGCCGTGAGGCCGGGCTGCTGGAGGAGGCAG
TGGCGGGCTCCGGAGCCCCGGGAGAGGTGGACAGCGCCGGCGCTGAGGTGACCAGCGCGCTTCTCAGCCG
GGTGACCGCCTCGGCCCCTGGCCCTGCGGCCCCCGACCCTCCGGGCACTGGCGCTTCGGGGGCCACGGTC
GTCTCAGGTTCAGCCTCAGGTCCTGCGGCTCCGGGTAAAGTTGGAAGTGTTGCTGTGGAAGACCAGCCAG
ATGTCAGTGCCGTGTTGTCAGCCTACAACCAACAAGGAGATCCCACAATGTATGAAGAATACTATAGTGG
ACTGAAACACTTCATTGAATGTTCCCTGGACTGCCATCGGGCAGAGTTGTCCCAACTTTTTTATCCTCTG
TTTGTGCACATGTACTTGGAGCTAGTCTACAATCAACATGAGAATGAAGCAAAGTCATTCTTTGAGAAGT
TCCATGGAGATCAGGAATGTTATTACCAGGATGACCTACGAGTATTATCTAGTCTTACCAAAAAGGAACA
CATGAAAGGGAATGAGACCATGTTGGATTTTCGAACAAGTAAATTTGTTCTGCGTATTTCCCGTGACTCG
TACCAACTCTTGAAGAGGCATCTTCAGGAGAAACAGAACAATCAGATATGGAACATAGTTCAGGAGCACC
TCTACATTGACATCTTTGATGGGATGCCGCGTAGTAAGCAACAGATAGATGCGATGGTGGGAAGTTTGGC
AGGAGAGGCTAAACGAGAGGCAAACAAATCAAAGGTATTTTTTGGTTTATTAAAAGAACCAGAAATTGAG
GTACCTTTGGATGACGAGGATGAAGAGGGAGAAAATGAAGAAGGAAAACCTAAAAAGAAGAAGCCTAAAA
AAGATAGTATTGGATCCAAAAGCAAAAAACAAGATCCCAATGCTCCACCTCAGAACAGAATCCCTCTTCC
TGAGTTGAAAGATTCAGATAAGTTGGATAAGATAATGAATATGAAAGAAACCACCAAACGAGTGCGCCTT
GGGCCGGACTGCTTACCCTCCATTTGTTTCTATACATTTCTCAATGCTTACCAGGGTCTCACTGCAGTGG
ATGTCACTGATGATTCTAGTCTGATTGCTGGAGGTTTTGCAGATTCAACTGTCAGAGTGTGGTCGGTAAC
ACCCAAAAAGCTTCGTAGTGTCAAACAAGCATCAGATCTTAGTCTTATAGACAAAGAATCAGATGATGTC
TTAGAAAGAATCATGGATGAGAAAACAGCAAGTGAGTTGAAGATTTTGTATGGTCACAGTGGGCCTGTCT
ACGGAGCCAGCTTCAGTCCGGATAGGAACTATCTGCTTTCCTCTTCAGAGGACGGAACTGTTAGATTGTG
GAGCCTTCAAACATTTACTTGTTTGGTGGGATATAAAGGACACAACTATCCAGTATGGGACACACAATTT
TCTCCATATGGATATTATTTTGTGTCAGGGGGCCATGACCGAGTAGCTCGGCTCTGGGCTACAGACCACT
ATCAGCCTTTAAGAATATTTGCCGGCCATCTTGCTGATGTGAATTGTACCAGATTCCATCCAAATTCTAA
TTATGTTGCTACGGGCTCTGCAGACAGAACTGTGCGGCTCTGGGACGTCCTGAATGGTAACTGTGTAAGG
ATCTTCACTGGACACAAGGGACCAATTCATTCCTTGACATTTTCTCCCAATGGGAGATTCCTGGCTACAG
GAGCAACAGATGGCAGAGTGCTTCTTTGGGATATTGGACATGGTTTGATGGTTGGAGAATTAAAAGGCCA
CACTGATACAGTCTGTTCACTTAGGTTTAGTAGAGATGGTGAAATTTTGGCATCAGGTTCAATGGATAAT
ACAGTTCGATTATGGGATGCTATCAAAGCCTTTGAAGATTTAGAGACCGATGACTTTACTACAGCCACTG
GGCATATAAATTTACCTGAGAATTCACAGGAGTTATTGTTGGGAACATATATGACCAAATCAACACCAGT
TGTACACCTTCATTTTACTCGAAGAAACCTGGTTCTAGCTGCAGGAGCTTATAGTCCACAATAAACCATC
GGTAGTCGACGATAAAATAAAAGATTTTATTTAGTCTCCAGAAAAAGGGGGGAATGAAAGACCCCACCTG
TAGGTTTGGCAAGCTAGCTTAAGTAACGCCATTTTGCAAGGCATGGAAAAATACATAACTGAGAATAGAG
AAGTTCAGATCAAGGTCAGGAACAGATGGAACAGCTGAATATGGGCCAAACAGGATATCTGTGGTAAGCA
GTTCCTGCCCCGGCTCAGGGCCAAGAACAGATGGAACAGCTGAATATGGGCCAAACAGGATATCTGTGGT
AAGCAGTTCCTGCCCCGGCTCAGGGCCAAGAACAGATGGTCCCCAGATGCGGTCCAGCCCTCAGCAGTTT
CTAGAGAACCATCAGATGTTTCCAGGGTGCCCCAAGGACCTGAAATGACCCTGTGCCTTATTTGAACTAA
CCAATCAGTTCGCTTCTCGCTTCTGTTCGCGCGCTTCTGCTCCCCGAGCTCAATAAAAGAGCCCACAACC
CCTCACTCGGGGCGCCAGTCCTCCGATTGACTGAGTCGCCCGGGTACCCGTGTATCCAATAAACCCTCTT
GCAGTTGCATCCGACTTGTGGTCTCGCTGTTCCTTGGGAGGGTCTCCTCTGAGTGATTGACTACCCGTCA
GCGGGGGTCTTTCACATGCAGCATGTATCAAAATTAATTTGGTTTTTTTTCTTAAGTATTTACATTAAAT
GGCCATAGTTGCATTAATGAATCGGCCAACGCGCGGGGAGAGGCGGTTTGCGTATTGGGCGCTCTTCCGC
TTCCTCGCTCACTGACTCGCTGCGCTCGGTCGTTCGGCTGCGGCGAGCGGTATCAGCTCACTCAAAGGCG
GTAATACGGTTATCCACAGAATCAGGGGATAACGCAGGAAAGAACATGTGAGCAAAAGGCCAGCAAAAGG
CCAGGAACCGTAAAAAGGCCGCGTTGCTGGCGTTTTTCCATAGGCTCCGCCCCCCTGACGAGCATCACAA
AAATCGACGCTCAAGTCAGAGGTGGCGAAACCCGACAGGACTATAAAGATACCAGGCGTTTCCCCCTGGA
AGCTCCCTCGTGCGCTCTCCTGTTCCGACCCTGCCGCTTACCGGATACCTGTCCGCCTTTCTCCCTTCGG
GAAGCGTGGCGCTTTCTCATAGCTCACGCTGTAGGTATCTCAGTTCGGTGTAGGTCGTTCGCTCCAAGCT
GGGCTGTGTGCACGAACCCCCCGTTCAGCCCGACCGCTGCGCCTTATCCGGTAACTATCGTCTTGAGTCC
AACCCGGTAAGACACGACTTATCGCCACTGGCAGCAGCCACTGGTAACAGGATTAGCAGAGCGAGGTATG
TAGGCGGTGCTACAGAGTTCTTGAAGTGGTGGCCTAACTACGGCTACACTAGAAGAACAGTATTTGGTAT
CTGCGCTCTGCTGAAGCCAGTTACCTTCGGAAAAAGAGTTGGTAGCTCTTGATCCGGCAAACAAACCACC
GCTGGTAGCGGTGGTTTTTTTGTTTGCAAGCAGCAGATTACGCGCAGAAAAAAAGGATCTCAAGAAGATC
CTTTGATCTTTTCTACGGGGTCTGACGCTCAGTGGAACGAAAACTCACGTTAAGGGATTTTGGTCATGAG
ATTATCAAAAAGGATCTTCACCTAGATCCTTTTGCGGCCGGCCGCAAATCAATCTAAAGTATATATGAGT
AAACTTGGTCTGACAGTTACCAATGCTTAATCAGTGAGGCACCTATCTCAGCGATCTGTCTATTTCGTTC
ATCCATAGTTGCCTGACTCCCCGTCGTGTAGATAACTACGATACGGGAGGGCTTACCATCTGGCCCCAGT
GCTGCAATGATACCGCGAGACCCACGCTCACCGGCTCCAGATTTATCAGCAATAAACCAGCCAGCCGGAA
GGGCCGAGCGCAGAAGTGGTCCTGCAACTTTATCCGCCTCCATCCAGTCTATTAATTGTTGCCGGGAAGC
TAGAGTAAGTAGTTCGCCAGTTAATAGTTTGCGCAACGTTGTTGCCATTGCTACAGGCATCGTGGTGTCA
CGCTCGTCGTTTGGTATGGCTTCATTCAGCTCCGGTTCCCAACGATCAAGGCGAGTTACATGATCCCCCA
TGTTGTGCAAAAAAGCGGTTAGCTCCTTCGGTCCTCCGATCGTTGTCAGAAGTAAGTTGGCCGCAGTGTT
ATCACTCATGGTTATGGCAGCACTGCATAATTCTCTTACTGTCATGCCATCCGTAAGATGCTTTTCTGTG
ACTGGTGAGTACTCAACCAAGTCATTCTGAGAATAGTGTATGCGGCGACCGAGTTGCTCTTGCCCGGCGT
CAATACGGGATAATACCGCGCCACATAGCAGAACTTTAAAAGTGCTCATCATTGGAAAACGTTCTTCGGG
GCGAAAACTCTCAAGGATCTTACCGCTGTTGAGATCCAGTTCGATGTAACCCACTCGTGCACCCAACTGA
TCTTCAGCATCTTTTACTTTCACCAGCGTTTCTGGGTGAGCAAAAACAGGAAGGCAAAATGCCGCAAAAA
AGGGAATAAGGGCGACACGGAAATGTTGAATACTCATACTCTTCCTTTTTCAATATTATTGAAGCATTTA
TCAGGGTTATTGTCTCATGAGCGGATACATATTTGAATGTATTTAGAAAAATAAACAAATAGGGGTTCCG
CGCACATTTC
Features (pLannotate 1.2.2; 12 found; start..end, strand, type, name):
     22..615     +  LTR            LTR: long terminal repeat from Moloney murine leukemia virus
    678..877     +  misc_feature   MMLV Ψ: packaging signal of Moloney murine leukemia virus (MMLV)
    929..1017    +  misc_feature   MESV Ψ (fragment): packaging signal of murine embryonic stem cell virus
   1094..1510    +  CDS            gag (truncated): truncated Moloney murine leukemia virus (MMLV) gag gene lacking the start codon
   1520..1894    +  misc_feature   pol region: Moloney murine leukemia virus (MMLV) pol region containing the splice acceptor site
   1932..4331    +  CDS            TAF5: TAF5_HUMAN - Also known as TAF2D. Experimental evidence at protein level: Swiss-Prot protein existence level 1. TAFs are components of the transcription factor IID (TFIID) complex, PCAF histone acetylase complex and TBP-free TAFII complex (TFTC). TAFs components-TIIFD are essential for mediating regulation of RNA polymerase transcription. TAF5/TAFII100 interacts strongly with the histone H4-related TAF6/TAFII80 and the histone H3-related TAF9/TAFII31, as well as a stable complex comprised of both TAF5/TAFII80 and TAF6/TAFII31. Apparently weaker interactions of TAF5/TAFII100 with TBP, TAF1/TAFI
   4393..4514    +  LTR            3' LTR (ΔU3) (fragment): self-inactivating 3' long terminal repeat (LTR) from Moloney murine leukemia virus
   4515..4984    +  LTR            LTR: long terminal repeat from Moloney murine leukemia virus
   5050..5102    -  CDS            lacI (fragment): lac repressor; lacI; The lac repressor binds to the lac operator to inhibit transcription in E. coli. This inhibition can be relieved by adding lactose or isopropyl-β-D-thiogalactopyranoside (IPTG).
   5285..5873    -  rep_origin     ori: high-copy-number ColE1/pMB1/pBR322/pUC origin of replication
   6037..6897    -  CDS            AmpR: β-lactamase; bla; confers resistance to ampicillin, carbenicillin, and related antibiotics
   6898..7002    -  promoter       AmpR promoter: bla
