[The description below was written by a language model from this plasmid's Addgene catalogue record and pLannotate feature annotations shown in this document.]
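Description:
pMX_hTAF5 is a 7,010 bp Moloney murine leukemia virus (MMLV)-based retroviral expression vector built on the pMX backbone and carrying the human TAF5 coding sequence (TBP-associated factor 5, also known as TAFII100 or TAF2D). In bacteria it is maintained through a high-copy ColE1/pUC-type origin and selected with ampicillin via the β-lactamase gene and its native promoter. A short lacI fragment annotated near the origin is a backbone remnant with no evident function.

The retroviral cassette begins with a 5′ MMLV LTR, which the record names as the promoter driving the insert. It is followed by the MMLV packaging signal (with an adjacent fragment annotated as MESV Ψ), a truncated gag region lacking its start codon that extends the packaging signal, and a segment of the pol region supplying a splice acceptor upstream of the transgene. The roughly 2.4 kb TAF5 open reading frame was cloned between PacI and SalI sites, both retained, and no epitope tag, reporter or mammalian selection marker is annotated. The cassette ends with a 3′ LTR; the annotation software splits this into a short fragment matching a ΔU3 self-inactivating LTR and a larger standard MMLV LTR segment, so the table alone does not establish a self-inactivating design, and LTR-driven expression argues against one.

Because the vector lacks functional gag, pol and env genes, these must be supplied in trans by packaging cells to produce replication-defective virus for stable integration and expression of TAF5 in dividing mammalian cells. TAF5 is a subunit of the general transcription factor TFIID, and the associated publication concerns the role of TFIID in the pluripotency transcription circuitry, consistent with use for ectopic TAF5 expression in that context.
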