Addgene plasmid #44336: pMX_hTAF5
Depositing lab: Marc Timmers. Depositing organization: University Medical Centre Utrecht. Publication: A central role for TFIID in the pluripotent transcription circuitry. Pijnappel WW, Esch D, Baltissen MP, Wu G, Mischerikow N, Bergsma AJ, van der Wal E, Han DW, Bruch Hv, Moritz S, Lijnzaad P, Altelaar AF, Sameith K, Zaehres H, Heck AJ, Holstege FC, Scholer HR, Timmers HT. Nature. 2013 Mar 28;495(7442):516-9. doi: 10.1038/nature11970. Epub 2013 Mar 17. PubMed 23503660.
Backbone
  Vector backbone: pMX
  Total vector size (bp): 7010
  Vector type: Mammalian Expression, Retroviral
Growth in bacteria
  Bacterial resistance: Ampicillin, 100 μg/mL
  Growth temperature: 37°C
  Growth strain: Stbl3
  Growth instructions: Standard
  Copy number: Unknown
Gene/Insert
  Gene/Insert name: TAF5 (alt name: TBP-associated factor 5)
  Species: H. sapiens (human)
  Insert size (bp): 2403
  GenBank ID: NM_006951.3
  Entrez Gene: TAF5 (a.k.a. TAF(II)100, TAF2D, TAFII-100, TAFII100)
  Promoter: LTR
  Cloning method: Restriction Enzyme; 5′ cloning site Pac1 (not destroyed); 3′ cloning site Sal1 (not destroyed)
  Sequencing primers: 5′ pBMN_5_primer; 3′ -
Terms and licenses: Academic/Nonprofit Terms; Industry Terms: Not Available to Industry
How to cite: pMX_hTAF5 was a gift from Marc Timmers (Addgene plasmid # 44336 ; http://n2t.net/addgene:44336 ; RRID:Addgene_44336)
