>Addgene plasmid #44336 | pMX_hTAF5 | addgene partial sequence | sequence record 73475 | pBMN-5
CATCCTCTAGACTGCCGGATCTAGCTAGTTAATTAATGGCTCAGCCGCAAGATGGCGGCGCTGGCGGAGG
AGCAGACGGAGGTGGCGGTCAAGCTAGAGCCTGAGGGACCGCCAACGCTGCTACCTCCGCAGGCGGGGGA
CGGCGCAGGCGAGGGTAGCGGCGGCACTACCAACAACGGCCCCAACGGCGGCGGCGGGAACGTTGCGGCG
TCGTCGTCCACTGGCGGGGATGGCGGGACCCCCAAGCCCACGGTGGCTGTCTCCGCCGCTGCCCCGGCGG
GGGCGGCCCCGGTGCCCGCCGCTGCTCCGGACGCCGGCGCTCCGCATGACCGACAGACTCTACTGGCCGT
GCTGCAGTTCCTACGGCAGAGCAAACTCCGCGAGGCCGAAGAGGCGCTGCGCCGTGAGGCCGGGCTGCTG
GAGGAGGCAGTGGCGGGCTCCGGAGCCCCGGGAGAGGTGGACAGCGCCGGCGCTGAGGTGACCAGCGCGC
TTCTCAGCCGGGTGACCGCCTCGGCCCCTGGCCCTGCGGCCCCCGACCCTCCGGGCACTGGCGCTTCGGG
GGCCACGGTCGTCTCAGGTTCAGCCTCAGGTCCTGCGGCTCCGGGTAAAGTTGGAAGTGTTGCTGTGGAA
GACCAGCCAGATGTCAGTGCCGTGTTGTCAGCCTACAACCAACAAGGAGATCCCACAATGTATGAAGAAT
ACTATAGTGGACTGAAACACTTCATTGAATGTTCCCTGGACTGCCATCGGGCAGAGTTGTCCCAACTTTT
TTATCCTCTGTTTGTGCACATGTACTTGGAGCTAGTCTACAATCAACATGAGAATGAAGCAAAGTCATTC
TTTGAGAAGTTCCATGG
